>Addgene plasmid #141696 | TFORF0779 | addgene full sequence | sequence record 404479 | Addgene NGS Result
TTAATGTAGTCTTATGCAATACTCTTGTAGTCTTGCAACATGGTAACGATGAGTTAGCAACATGCCTTAC
AAGGAGAGAAAAAGCACCGTGCATGCCGATTGGTGGAAGTAAGGTGGTACGATCGTGCCTTATTAGGAAG
GCAACAGACGGGTCTGACATGGATTGGACGAACCACTGAATTGCCGCATTGCAGAGATATTGTATTTAAG
TGCCTAGCTCGATACATAAACGGGTCTCTCTGGTTAGACCAGATCTGAGCCTGGGAGCTCTCTGGCTAAC
TAGGGAACCCACTGCTTAAGCCTCAATAAAGCTTGCCTTGAGTGCTTCAAGTAGTGTGTGCCCGTCTGTT
GTGTGACTCTGGTAACTAGAGATCCCTCAGACCCTTTTAGTCAGTGTGGAAAATCTCTAGCAGTGGCGCC
CGAACAGGGACTTGAAAGCGAAAGGGAAACCAGAGGAGCTCTCTCGACGCAGGACTCGGCTTGCTGAAGC
GCGCACGGCAAGAGGCGAGGGGCGGCGACTGGTGAGTACGCCAAAAATTTTGACTAGCGGAGGCTAGAAG
GAGAGAGATGGGTGCGAGAGCGTCAGTATTAAGCGGGGGAGAATTAGATCGCGATGGGAAAAAATTCGGT
TAAGGCCAGGGGGAAAGAAAAAATATAAATTAAAACATATAGTATGGGCAAGCAGGGAGCTAGAACGATT
CGCAGTTAATCCTGGCCTGTTAGAAACATCAGAAGGCTGTAGACAAATACTGGGACAGCTACAACCATCC
CTTCAGACAGGATCAGAAGAACTTAGATCATTATATAATACAGTAGCAACCCTCTATTGTGTGCATCAAA
GGATAGAGATAAAAGACACCAAGGAAGCTTTAGACAAGATAGAGGAAGAGCAAAACAAAAGTAAGACCAC
CGCACAGCAAGCGGCCGCTGATCTTCAGACCTGGAGGAGGAGATATGAGGGACAATTGGAGAAGTGAATT
ATATAAATATAAAGTAGTAAAAATTGAACCATTAGGAGTAGCACCCACCAAGGCAAAGAGAAGAGTGGTG
CAGAGAGAAAAAAGAGCAGTGGGAATAGGAGCTTTGTTCCTTGGGTTCTTGGGAGCAGCAGGAAGCACTA
TGGGCGCAGCGTCAATGACGCTGACGGTACAGGCCAGACAATTATTGTCTGGTATAGTGCAGCAGCAGAA
CAATTTGCTGAGGGCTATTGAGGCGCAACAGCATCTGTTGCAACTCACAGTCTGGGGCATCAAGCAGCTC
CAGGCAAGAATCCTGGCTGTGGAAAGATACCTAAAGGATCAACAGCTCCTGGGGATTTGGGGTTGCTCTG
GAAAACTCATTTGCACCACTGCTGTGCCTTGGAATGCTAGTTGGAGTAATAAATCTCTGGAACAGATTTG
GAATCACACGACCTGGATGGAGTGGGACAGAGAAATTAACAATTACACAAGCTTAATACACTCCTTAATT
GAAGAATCGCAAAACCAGCAAGAAAAGAATGAACAAGAATTATTGGAATTAGATAAATGGGCAAGTTTGT
GGAATTGGTTTAACATAACAAATTGGCTGTGGTATATAAAATTATTCATAATGATAGTAGGAGGCTTGGT
AGGTTTAAGAATAGTTTTTGCTGTACTTTCTATAGTGAATAGAGTTAGGCAGGGATATTCACCATTATCG
TTTCAGACCCACCTCCCAACCCCGAGGGGACCCATGCATTGCATCTCAATTAGTCAGCAACCAGGTGTGG
AAAGTCCCCAGGCTCCCCAGCAGGCAGAAGTATGCAAAGCATGCGTCTCAATTAGTCAGCAACCATAGTC
CCGCCCCTAACTCCGCCCATCCCGCCCCTAACTCCGCCCAGTTCCGCCCATTCTCCGCCCCATGGCTGAC
TAATTTTTTTTATTTATGCAGAGGCCGAGGCCGCCTCGGCCTCTGAGCTATTCCAGAAGTAGTGAGGAGG
CTTTTTTGGAGGCCTAGGCTTTTGCAAAAAGCTTTCTAGAGGTACCACCGGAGCTTACCATGACCGAGTA
CAAGCCCACGGTGCGCCTCGCCACCCGCGACGACGTCCCCAGGGCCGTACGCACCCTCGCCGCCGCGTTC
GCCGACTACCCCGCCACGCGCCACACCGTCGATCCGGACCGCCACATCGAGCGGGTCACCGAGCTGCAAG
AACTCTTCCTCACGCGCGTCGGGCTCGACATCGGCAAGGTGTGGGTCGCGGACGACGGCGCCGCCGTGGC
GGTCTGGACCACGCCGGAGAGCGTCGAAGCGGGGGCGGTGTTCGCCGAGATCGGCCCGCGCATGGCCGAG
TTGAGCGGTTCCCGGCTGGCCGCGCAGCAACAGATGGAAGGCCTCCTGGCGCCGCACCGGCCCAAGGAGC
CCGCGTGGTTCCTGGCCACCGTCGGCGTCTCGCCCGACCACCAGGGCAAGGGTCTGGGCAGCGCCGTCGT
GCTCCCCGGAGTGGAGGCGGCCGAGCGCGCCGGGGTGCCCGCCTTCCTGGAGACCTCCGCGCCCCGCAAC
CTCCCCTTCTACGAGCGGCTCGGCTTCACCGTCACCGCCGACGTCGAGGTGCCCGAAGGACCGCGCACCT
GGTGCATGACCCGCAAGCCCGGTGCCAGTTAACGAATTCTAGATCTTGAGACAAATGGCAGTATTCATCC
ACAATTTTAAAAGAAAAGGGGGGATTGGGGGGTACAGTGCAGGGGAAAGAATAGTAGACATAATAGCAAC
AGACATACAAACTAAAGAATTACAAAAACAAATTACAAAAATTCAAAATTTTCGGGTTTATTACAGGGAC
AGCAGAGATCCACTTTGGCGCCGGCTCGAGGCCTGCAGGTGCAAAGATGGATAAAGTTTTAAACAGAGAG
GAATCTTTGCAGCTAATGGACCTTCTAGGTCTTGAAAGGAGTGGGAATTGGCTCCGGTGCCCGTCAGTGG
GCAGAGCGCACATCGCCCACAGTCCCCGAGAAGTTGGGGGGAGGGGTCGGCAATTGAACCGGTGCCTAGA
GAAGGTGGCGCGGGGTAAACTGGGAAAGTGATGTCGTGTACTGGCTCCGCCTTTTTCCCGAGGGTGGGGG
AGAACCGTATATAAGTGCAGTAGTCGCCGTGAACGTTCTTTTTCGCAACGGGTTTGCCGCCAGAACACAG
GTAAGTGCCGTGTGTGGTTCCCGCGGGCCTGGCCTCTTTACGGGTTATGGCCCTTGCGTGCCTTGAATTA
CTTCCACCTGGCTGCAGTACGTGATTCTTGATCCCGAGCTTCGGGTTGGAAGTGGGTGGGAGAGTTCGAG
GCCTTGCGCTTAAGGAGCCCCTTCGCCTCGTGCTTGAGTTGAGGCCTGGCCTGGGCGCTGGGGCCGCCGC
GTGCGAATCTGGTGGCACCTTCGCGCCTGTCTCGCTGCTTTCGATAAGTCTCTAGCCATTTAAAATTTTT
GATGACCTGCTGCGACGCTTTTTTTCTGGCAAGATAGTCTTGTAAATGCGGGCCAAGATCTGCACACTGG
TATTTCGGTTTTTGGGGCCGCGGGCGGCGACGGGGCCCGTGCGTCCCAGCGCACATGTTCGGCGAGGCGG
GGCCTGCGAGCGCGGCCACCGAGAATCGGACGGGGGTAGTCTCAAGCTGGCCGGCCTGCTCTGGTGCCTG
GCCTCGCGCCGCCGTGTATCGCCCCGCCCTGGGCGGCAAGGCTGGCCCGGTCGGCACCAGTTGCGTGAGC
GGAAAGATGGCCGCTTCCCGGCCCTGCTGCAGGGAGCTCAAAATGGAGGACGCGGCGCTCGGGAGAGCGG
GCGGGTGAGTCACCCACACAAAGGAAAAGGGCCTTTCCGTCCTCAGCCGTCGCTTCATGTGACTCCACGG
AGTACCGGGCGCCGTCCAGGCACCTCGATTAGTTCTCGAGCTTTTGGAGTACGTCGTCTTTAGGTTGGGG
GGAGGGGTTTTATGCGATGGAGTTTCCCCACACTGAGTGGGTGGAGACTGAAGTTAGGCCAGCTTGGCAC
TTGATGTAATTCTCCTTGGAATTTGCCCTTTTTGAGTTTGGATCTTGGTTCATTCTCAAGCCTCAGACAG
TGGTTCAAAGTTTTTTTCTTCCATTTCAGGTGTCGTGAGGCTAGCACCGCCACC
[1185 nt withheld, positions 4115-5299]
TAGTAATGAACTAGTCCGTAACTTGAAAGTATTTCGATTTCTTGGCTTTATATATCTTGTGGAAAGGACG
AAGCCTTCGTTAGGCATGATGCCAGACGCGTTAAGTCGACAATCAACCTCTGGATTACAAAATTTGTGAA
AGATTGACTGGTATTCTTAACTATGTTGCTCCTTTTACGCTATGTGGATACGCTGCTTTAATGCCTTTGT
ATCATGCTATTGCTTCCCGTATGGCTTTCATTTTCTCCTCCTTGTATAAATCCTGGTTGCTGTCTCTTTA
TGAGGAGTTGTGGCCCGTTGTCAGGCAACGTGGCGTGGTGTGCACTGTGTTTGCTGACGCAACCCCCACT
GGTTGGGGCATTGCCACCACCTGTCAGCTCCTTTCCGGGACTTTCGCTTTCCCCCTCCCTATTGCCACGG
CGGAACTCATCGCCGCCTGCCTTGCCCGCTGCTGGACAGGGGCTCGGCTGTTGGGCACTGACAATTCCGT
GGTGTTGTCGGGGAAATCATCGTCCTTTCCTTGGCTGCTCGCCTGTGTTGCCACCTGGATTCTGCGCGGG
ACGTCCTTCTGCTACGTCCCTTCGGCCCTCAATCCAGCGGACCTTCCTTCCCGCGGCCTGCTGCCGGCTC
TGCGGCCTCTTCCGCGTCTTCGCCTTCGCCCTCAGACGAGTCGGATCTCCCTTTGGGCCGCCTCCCCGCG
TCGACTTTAAGACCAATGACTTACAAGGCAGCTGTAGATCTTAGCCACTTTTTAAAAGAAAAGGGGGGAC
TGGAAGGGCTAATTCACTCCCAACGAAGACAAGATCTGCTTTTTGCTTGTACTGGGTCTCTCTGGTTAGA
CCAGATCTGAGCCTGGGAGCTCTCTGGCTAACTAGGGAACCCACTGCTTAAGCCTCAATAAAGCTTGCCT
TGAGTGCTTCAAGTAGTGTGTGCCCGTCTGTTGTGTGACTCTGGTAACTAGAGATCCCTCAGACCCTTTT
AGTCAGTGTGGAAAATCTCTAGCAGTACGTATAGTAGTTCATGTCATCTTATTATTCAGTATTTATAACT
TGCAAAGAAATGAATATCAGAGAGTGAGAGGAACTTGTTTATTGCAGCTTATAATGGTTACAAATAAAGC
AATAGCATCACAAATTTCACAAATAAAGCATTTTTTTCACTGCATTCTAGTTGTGGTTTGTCCAAACTCA
TCAATGTATCTTATCATGTCTGGCTCTAGCTATCCCGCCCCTAACTCCGCCCATCCCGCCCCTAACTCCG
CCCAGTTCCGCCCATTCTCCGCCCCATGGCTGACTAATTTTTTTTATTTATGCAGAGGCCGAGGCCGCCT
CGGCCTCTGAGCTATTCCAGAAGTAGTGAGGAGGCTTTTTTGGAGGCCTAGGGACGTACCCAATTCGCCC
TATAGTGAGTCGTATTACGCGCGCTCACTGGCCGTCGTTTTACAACGTCGTGACTGGGAAAACCCTGGCG
TTACCCAACTTAATCGCCTTGCAGCACATCCCCCTTTCGCCAGCTGGCGTAATAGCGAAGAGGCCCGCAC
CGATCGCCCTTCCCAACAGTTGCGCAGCCTGAATGGCGAATGGG
[124 nt withheld, positions 6884-7007]
C
[91 nt withheld, positions 7009-7099]
A
[49 nt withheld, positions 7101-7149]
CCTTTGACGTTGGAGTCCACGTTCTTT
[37 nt withheld, positions 7177-7213]
ACCCTATCTCGGTCTATTCTTTTGATTTATAAGGGATTTTGCCGATTTCGGCCTATTGGTTAAAAAATGA
GCTGATTTAACAAAAATTTAACGCGAATTTTAACAAAATATTAACGCTTACAATTTAGGTGGCACTTTTC
GGGGAAATGTGCGCGGAACCCCTATTTGTTTATTTTTCTAAATACATTCAAATATGTATCCGCTCATGAG
ACAATAACCCTGATAAATGCTTCAATAATATTGAAAAAGGAAGAGTATGAGTATTCAACATTTCCGTGTC
GCCCTTATTCCCTTTTTTGCGGCATTTTGCCTTCCTGTTTTTGCTCACCCAGAAACGCTGGTGAAAGTAA
AAGATGCTGAAGATCAGTTGGGTGCACGAGTGGGTTACATCGAACTGGATCTCAACAGCGGTAAGATCCT
TGAGAGTTTTCGCCCCGAAGAACGTTTTCCAATGATGAGCACTTTTAAAGTTCTGCTATGTGGCGCGGTA
TTATCCCGTATTGACGCCGGGCAAGAGCAACTCGGTCGCCGCATACACTATTCTCAGAATGACTTGGTTG
AGTACTCACCAGTCACAGAAAAGCATCTTACGGATGGCATGACAGTAAGAGAATTATGCAGTGCTGCCAT
AACCATGAGTGATAACACTGCGGCCAACTTACTTCTGACAACGATCGGAGGACCGAAGGAGCTAACCGCT
TTTTTGCACAACATGGGGGATCATGTAACTCGCCTTGATCGTTGGGAACCGGAGCTGAATGAAGCCATAC
CAAACGACGAGCGTGACACCACGATGCCTGTAGCAATGGCAACAACGTTGCGCAAACTATTAACTGGCGA
ACTACTTACTCTAGCTTCCCGGCAACAATTAATAGACTGGATGGAGGCGGATAAAGTTGCAGGACCACTT
CTGCGCTCGGCCCTTCCGGCTGGCTGGTTTATTGCTGATAAATCTGGAGCCGGTGAGCGTGGGTCTCGCG
GTATCATTGCAGCACTGGGGCCAGATGGTAAGCCCTCCCGTATCGTAGTTATCTACACGACGGGGAGTCA
GGCAACTATGGATGAACGAAATAGACAGATCGCTGAGATAGGTGCCTCACTGATTAAGCATTGGTAACTG
TCAGACCAAGTTTACTCATATATACTTTAGATTGATTTAAAACTTCATTTTTAATTTAAAAGGATCTAGG
TGAAGATCCTTTTTGATAATCTCATGACCAAAATCCCTTAACGTGAGTTTTCGTTCCACTGAGCGTCAGA
CCCCGTAGAAAAGATCAAAGGATCTTCTTGAGATCCTTTTTTTCTGCGCGTAATCTGCTGCTTGCAAACA
AAAAAACCACCGCTACCAGCGGTGGTTTGTTTGCCGGATCAAGAGCTACCAACTCTTTTTCCGAAGGTAA
CTGGCTTCAGCAGAGCGCAGATACCAAATACTGTTCTTCTAGTGTAGCCGTAGTTAGGCCACCACTTCAA
GAACTCTGTAGCACCGCCTACATACCTCGCTCTGCTAATCCTGTTACCAGTGGCTGCTGCCAGTGGCGAT
AAGTCGTGTCTTACCGGGTTGGACTCAAGACGATAGTTACCGGATAAGGCGCAGCGGTCGGGCTGAACGG
GGGGTTCGTGCACACAGCCCAGCTTGGAGCGAACGACCTACACCGAACTGAGATACCTACAGCGTGAGCT
ATGAGAAAGCGCCACGCTTCCCGAAGGGAGAAAGGCGGACAGGTATCCGGTAAGCGGCAGGGTCGGAACA
GGAGAGCGCACGAGGGAGCTTCCAGGGGGAAACGCCTGGTATCTTTATAGTCCTGTCGGGTTTCGCCACC
TCTGACTTGAGCGTCGATTTTTGTGATGCTCGTCAGGGGGGCGGAGCCTATGGAAAAACGCCAGCAACGC
GGCCTTTTTACGGTTCCTGGCCTTTTGCTGGCCTTTTGCTCACATGTTCTTTCCTGCGTTATCCCCTGAT
TCTGTGGATAACCGTATTACCGCCTTTGAGTGAGCTGATACCGCTCGCCGCAGCCGAACGACCGAGCGCA
GCGAGTCAGTGAGCGAGGAAGCGGAAGAGCGCCCAATACGCAAACCGCCTCTCCCCGCGCGTTGGCCGAT
TCATTAATGCAGCTGGCACGACAGGTTTCCCGACTGGAAAGCGGGCAGTGAGCGCAACGCAATTAATGTG
AGTTAGCTCACTCATTAGGCACCCCAGGCTTTACACTTTATGCTTCCGGCTCGTATGTTGTGTGGAATTG
TGAGCGGATAACAATTTCACACAGGAAACAGCTATGACCATGATTACGCCAAGCGCGCAATTAACCCTCA
CTAAAGGGAACAAAAGCTGGAGCTGCAAGC
Features (pLannotate 1.2.2; 31 found; start..end, strand, type, name):
      5..231     +  promoter       RSV promoter: Rous sarcoma virus enhancer/promoter
    232..412     +  LTR            5' LTR (truncated): truncated 5' long terminal repeat (LTR) from HIV-1
    459..584     +  misc_feature   HIV-1 Ψ: packaging signal of human immunodeficiency virus type 1
    568..931     +  CDS            HIV-1 gag (fragment): gag protein from human immunodeficiency virus 1; gag
   1077..1310    +  misc_feature   RRE: The Rev response element (RRE) of HIV-1 allows for Rev-dependent mRNA export from the nucleus to the cytoplasm.
   1687..1713    +  CDS            Rev (fragment): human immunodeficiency virus 1 (HIV-1) Rev protein; rev; enhances nuclear export of unspliced and incompletely spliced viral mRNAs
   1720..1743    +  promoter       SV40 promoter (fragment): SV40 early promoter
   1744..1815    +  promoter       SV40 promoter (fragment): SV40 enhancer and early promoter
   1839..1974    +  rep_origin     SV40 ori: SV40 origin of replication
   2020..2616    +  CDS            PuroR (fragment): puromycin N-acetyltransferase; pac from Streptomyces; confers resistance to puromycin
   2665..2782    +  misc_feature   cPPT/CTS: central polypurine tract and central termination sequence of HIV-1
   2847..2913    +  CDS            small t antigen (fragment): SV40 (simian virus 40) small t antigen
   2920..4098    +  promoter       EF-1α promoter: strong constitutive promoter for human elongation factor EF-1α
   4115..5299    +  CDS            GTF2H2 (sequence withheld): TF2H2_HUMAN - Also known as BTF2P44. Experimental evidence at protein level: Swiss-Prot protein existence level 1. Component of the general transcription and DNA repair factor IIH (TFIIH) core complex, which is involved in general and transcription-coupled nucleotide excision repair (NER) of damaged DNA and, when complexed to CAK, in RNA transcription by RNA polymerase II. In NER, TFIIH acts by opening DNA around the lesion to allow the excision of the damaged oligonucleotide and its replacement by a new DNA fragment. In transcription, TFIIH has an essential role in transcription initiation. W
   5315..5368    +  promoter       U6 promoter (fragment): RNA polymerase III promoter for human U6 snRNA
   5410..5998    +  misc_feature   WPRE: woodchuck hepatitis virus posttranscriptional regulatory element
   6049..6068    +  misc_feature   cPPT/CTS (fragment): central polypurine tract and central termination sequence of HIV-1
   6070..6303    +  LTR            3' LTR (ΔU3): self-inactivating 3' long terminal repeat (LTR) from HIV-1
   6381..6502    +  polyA_signal   SV40 poly(A) signal: SV40 polyadenylation signal
   6542..6677    +  rep_origin     SV40 ori: SV40 origin of replication
   6698..6716    -  promoter       T7 promoter: promoter for bacteriophage T7 RNA polymerase
   6724..6879    +  CDS            lacZα (fragment): LacZα fragment of β-galactosidase; lacZ fragment
   6884..7312    +  rep_origin     f1 ori (sequence partly withheld): f1 bacteriophage origin of replication; arrow indicates direction of (+) strand synthesis
   7365..7469    +  promoter       AmpR promoter: bla
   7470..8330    +  CDS            AmpR: β-lactamase; bla; confers resistance to ampicillin, carbenicillin, and related antibiotics
   8501..9089    +  rep_origin     ori: high-copy-number ColE1/pMB1/pBR322/pUC origin of replication
   9272..9364    +  CDS            lacI (fragment): lac repressor; lacI; The lac repressor binds to the lac operator to inhibit transcription in E. coli. This inhibition can be relieved by adding lactose or isopropyl-β-D-thiogalactopyranoside (IPTG).
   9377..9398    +  protein_bind   CAP binding site: CAP binding activates transcription in the presence of cAMP. E. coli catabolite activator protein
   9413..9443    +  promoter       lac promoter: promoter for the E. coli lac operon
   9451..9467    +  protein_bind   lac operator: The lac repressor binds to the lac operator to inhibit transcription in E. coli. This inhibition can be relieved by adding lactose or isopropyl-β-D-thiogalactopyranoside (IPTG). lac repressor encoded by lacI
   9512..9530    +  promoter       T3 promoter: promoter for bacteriophage T3 RNA polymerase
