[The description below was written by a language model from this plasmid's Addgene catalogue record and pLannotate feature annotations shown in this document.]
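Description:
TFORF0779 is a lentiviral mammalian expression plasmid built on the pLX_TRC317 backbone, one member of a barcoded library of transcription factor open reading frames. It carries the human GTF2H2 coding sequence (also known as BTF2 p44), a subunit of the TFIIH core complex that acts in RNA polymerase II transcription initiation and nucleotide excision repair. The synthesized ORF is driven by the strong constitutive EF-1α promoter and followed by a WPRE, which boosts transcript stability and expression. According to the catalogue entry, each library member also carries a unique 24-bp barcode for identifying the transcription factor. The barcode is not annotated as its own feature, so its exact position is not given in the record. A short U6 promoter-like fragment called just downstream of the ORF is probably a residual sequence rather than a working Pol III unit.

The viral framework is a third-generation, self-inactivating design. An RSV promoter fused to a truncated HIV-1 5' LTR drives genomic RNA production in packaging cells, followed by the Ψ packaging signal with a gag fragment, the RRE for Rev-dependent nuclear export, a cPPT/CTS, and a ΔU3 3' LTR with an SV40 polyadenylation signal beyond it. Upstream of the EF-1α cassette, an SV40 early promoter/origin drives puromycin N-acetyltransferase, allowing selection of transduced cells. In bacteria the plasmid is maintained through a high-copy ColE1/pUC origin and ampicillin resistance. An f1 origin and lac, T7 and T3 remnants come from the parental cloning vector. The depositor notes a risk of recombination during propagation.

The construct is intended for stable overexpression of GTF2H2, singly or in pooled screens where barcode readout reveals which factors drive a phenotype such as directed differentiation.
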