Addgene plasmid #141696: TFORF0779
Purpose: Lentiviral vector for overexpressing transcription factor ORFs with unique 24-bp barcodes. Barcodes facilitate identification of transcription factors in pooled screens.
Depositing lab: Feng Zhang. Depositing organization: Broad Institute. Publication: A transcription factor atlas of directed differentiation. Joung J, Ma S, Tay T, Geiger-Schuller KR, Kirchgatterer PC, Verdine VK, Guo B, Arias-Garcia MA, Allen WE, Singh A, Kuksenko O, Abudayyeh OO, Gootenberg JS, Fu Z, Macrae RK, Buenrostro JD, Regev A, Zhang F. Cell. 2023 Jan 5;186(1):209-229.e26. doi: 10.1016/j.cell.2022.11.026. PubMed 36608654.
Backbone
  Vector backbone: pLX_TRC317
  Backbone manufacturer: Broad Institute Genetic Perturbation Platform
  Backbone size w/o insert (bp): 8264
  Vector type: Mammalian Expression, Lentiviral
  Selectable markers: Puromycin
Growth in bacteria
  Bacterial resistance: Ampicillin, 100 μg/mL
  Growth temperature: 37°C
  Growth strain: NEB Stable
  Copy number: High Copy
Gene/Insert
  Gene/Insert name: GTF2H2
  Species: H. sapiens (human)
  Insert size (bp): 1289
  Entrez Gene: GTF2H2 (a.k.a. BTF2, BTF2 p44, BTF2P44, T-BTF2P44, TFIIH, p44)
  Promoter: EF1a
  Cloning method: Unknown
  Sequencing primers: 5′ GGGTGGAGACTGAAGTTAGGCCAG; 3′ CACATAGCGTAAAAGGAGCAACATAG
Terms and licenses: Academic/Nonprofit Terms; Industry Terms: Not Available to Industry
Depositor comments: NM_001515,XM_017009404,XM_017009405,XM_017009406,XM_017009403,ENST00000274400,ENST00000330280 . The transcription factor ORF portion of this plasmid was synthesized by Genewiz. Please test multiple small colonies in case of plasmid recombination. To make this collection available in a timely manner, a portion of this collection was not fully sequenced by Addgene. If an Addgene verified full plasmid sequence is not available, please contact us prior to placing an order to request the full sequence.
How to cite: TFORF0779 was a gift from Feng Zhang (Addgene plasmid # 141696 ; http://n2t.net/addgene:141696 ; RRID:Addgene_141696)
