>Addgene plasmid #141696 | TFORF0779 | depositor partial sequence | sequence record 277225 | Insert
ACCGCCACC
[1185 nt withheld, positions 10-1194]
TAGTAATGAACTAGTCCGTAACTTGAAAGTATTTCGATTTCTTGGCTTTATATATCTTGTGGAAAGGACG
AAGCCTTCGTTAGGCATGATGCCAG
