>Addgene plasmid #141696 | TFORF0779 | depositor partial sequence | sequence record 277226 | Barcode
AGCCTTCGTTAGGCATGATGCCAG
